Addgene plasmid #27825: pUT1441-HQ858743
Depositing lab: John Gray & Erich Grotewold. Depositing organization: University of Toledo. Publication: The Maize TFome--development of a transcription factor open reading frame collection for functional genomics. Burdo B, Gray J, Goetting-Minesky MP, Wittler B, Hunt M, Li T, Velliquette D, Thomas J, Gentzel I, dos Santos Brito M, Mejia-Guerra MK, Connolly LN, Qaisi D, Li W, Casas MI, Doseff AI, Grotewold E. Plant J. 2014 Oct;80(2):356-66. doi: 10.1111/tpj.12623. Epub 2014 Aug 26. PubMed 25053252.
Backbone
  Vector backbone: pENTR/SD
  Backbone manufacturer: Invitrogen
  Backbone size w/o insert (bp): 2601
  Vector type: Entry vector
Growth in bacteria
  Bacterial resistance: Kanamycin, 50 μg/mL
  Growth temperature: 37°C
  Growth strain: DH5alpha
  Growth instructions: E. coli TOP10
  Copy number: Low Copy
Gene/Insert
  Gene/Insert name: ALFIN-like transcription factor from EE019154
  Species: Zea mays
  Insert size (bp): 759
  GenBank ID: HQ858743
  Cloning method: Restriction Enzyme
  Sequencing primers: 5′ M13 For; 3′ M13 Rev
Terms and licenses: Academic/Nonprofit Terms; Industry Terms: Not Available to Industry
Depositor comments: This CDS was amplified using PCR from a full length cDNA template from the Maize Full-length cDNA Project (www.maizecdna.org) and the PCR product included the stop codon. The PCR product was cloned into a Gateway pENTR/SD vector. Further information on this gene may be obtained at www.grassius.org using the GenBank number. (The second half of the plasmid name is the GenBank Number for the sequence of the insert)
How to cite: pUT1441-HQ858743 was a gift from John Gray & Erich Grotewold (Addgene plasmid # 27825 ; http://n2t.net/addgene:27825 ; RRID:Addgene_27825)
