[The description below was written by a language model from this plasmid's Addgene catalogue record and pLannotate feature annotations shown in this document.]
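Description:
pUT1441-HQ858743 is a Gateway entry clone built on the Invitrogen pENTR/SD backbone (2,601 bp without insert; 3,360 nt in the depositor's full sequence) and belongs to the Maize TFome collection of transcription factor open reading frames. It is propagated in E. coli under kanamycin selection, conferred by an aph(3')-Ia aminoglycoside phosphotransferase gene, and replicates from a ColE1/pUC-type origin. The annotation tool describes this origin as high copy, whereas the catalogue entry lists the plasmid as low copy. The record does not resolve that difference. rrnB T1 and T2 terminators lie upstream of the cloning region, where they insulate the insert from read-through transcription. The short lacI and lacZα fragments flagged in the table look like backbone remnants rather than functional genes.

The payload is a 759 bp coding sequence for a Zea mays ALFIN-like transcription factor, PCR-amplified from a full-length cDNA clone with its native stop codon retained. The automated annotation labels it by similarity to Arabidopsis AL2, a histone-binding protein that recognises H3K4me3. This is a homology match and not the true source species. The ORF sits between attL1 and attL2, so an LR Clonase reaction can transfer it in a defined orientation into any attR-containing destination vector. Because the stop codon is present, C-terminal fusions are not possible, though N-terminal tags supplied by a destination vector remain possible. A bacteriophage T7 gene 10 ribosome binding site lies between attL1 and the start codon, a feature of the SD backbone that travels with the insert and supports translation in bacterial expression vectors. A T7 promoter beyond attL2 points back toward the insert. The entry clone has no promoter for plant expression and serves as a sequence-verified source for functional genomics studies of maize transcription factors.
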