Features (pLannotate 1.2.2; 11 found; start..end, strand, type, name):
      1..100     +  protein_bind   attL1: mutant version of attL; recombination site for the Gateway® LR reaction LR Clonase™
    112..132     +  RBS            RBS: efficient ribosome binding site from bacteriophage T7 gene 10 (Olins and Rangwala, 1989)
    163..885     +  CDS            AL2: ALFL2_ARATH - Experimental evidence at protein level: Swiss-Prot protein existence level 1. Histone-binding component that specifically recognizes H3 tails trimethylated on 'Lys-4' (H3K4me3), which mark transcription start sites of virtually all active genes. From Arabidopsis thaliana (Mouse-ear cress).
    917..1016    -  protein_bind   attL2: mutant version of attL; recombination site for the Gateway® LR reaction LR Clonase™
   1034..1052    -  promoter       T7 promoter: promoter for bacteriophage T7 RNA polymerase
   1186..1995    +  CDS            KanR: aminoglycoside phosphotransferase; aph(3')-Ia; confers resistance to kanamycin in bacteria or G418 (Geneticin®) in eukaryotes
   2142..2730    +  rep_origin     ori: high-copy-number ColE1/pMB1/pBR322/pUC origin of replication
   2913..3005    +  CDS            lacI (fragment): lac repressor; lacI; The lac repressor binds to the lac operator to inhibit transcription in E. coli. This inhibition can be relieved by adding lactose or isopropyl-β-D-thiogalactopyranoside (IPTG).
   3060..3087    -  terminator     rrnB T2 terminator: transcription terminator T2 from the E. coli rrnB gene
   3219..3262    +  terminator     rrnB T1 terminator: Escherichia coli rrnB; transcription terminator T1 from the E. coli rrnB gene
   3309..3345    -  CDS            lacZα (fragment): LacZα fragment of β-galactosidase; lacZ fragment
>Addgene plasmid #27825 | pUT1441-HQ858743 | depositor full sequence | sequence record 13099 | Author sequence
CAAATAATGATTTTATTTTGACTGATAGTGACCTGTTCGTTGCAACAAATTGATGAGCAATGCTTTTTTA
TAATGCCAACTTTGTACAAAAAAGCAGGCTCCGCGGCCGCCTTGTTTAACTTTAAGAAGGAGCCCTTCAC
CATGGATGCCTCCTACCGCCGCGCCGGTGCCGGAAGCGGTTCTGCTCCCCGCTCCGTCGAGGACATCTAC
AAGGACTACCGCGCCCGCCGCTCCGCCGTCCTCCGCGCCCTCACCCACGACGTCGAGGAGTTCTACGCGC
TGTGCGATCCAGAGAAGGAGAACCTGTGCCTATACGGGTACGCAAACGAAGCGTGGGAGGTGGCGCTGCC
GGCGGAGGAGGTGCCCACGGAGCTGCCGGAGCCTGCGCTCGGGATCAACTTCGCGCGCGACGGGATGAAC
CGTCGCGACTGGCTCGCGCTCGTCGCCGTCCACTCCGACTCGTGGCTCATATCCGTCGCATTCTACTACG
CCGCGCGGCTCAACCGAAGTGATCGGAAGCGTTTGTTTGGCATGATGAATGACCTGCCAACTGTTTTTGA
AGTCGTCTCCGGTGGTGTGAAGCAATCTAAGGAAAGGGACAGATCCGGTACTGACAACAGTGGTAGAAAT
AAACTGTCAGCAAAGCAAACAAGCGAGCCACGGTTAGAAAATAATGCCAGGGAGCCTGACGAGGGCTACG
ATGAAGACGACGGCTACCACAGCGAAACCTTGTGCGGGACATGTGGTGGAATATACAGCGCAGACGAGTT
CTGGATCGGGTGTGATGTGTGCGAGAAGTGGTACCATGGCAAGTGCGTGAAGATCACTCCCGCGAAGGCG
GAGAGCATAAAGCAGTACAAGTGCCCGAGCTGCTGCAATTCAAAAAGACCTAGGCCGCTGAAGGGTGGGC
GCGCCGACCCAGCTTTCTTGTACAAAGTTGGCATTATAAGAAAGCATTGCTTATCAATTTGTTGCAACGA
ACAGGTCACTATCAGTCAAAATAAAATCATTATTTGCCATCCAGCTGATATCCCCTATAGTGAGTCGTAT
TACATGGTCATAGCTGTTTCCTGGCAGCTCTGGCCCGTGTCTCAAAATCTCTGATGTTACATTGCACAAG
ATAAAAATATATCATCATGAACAATAAAACTGTCTGCTTACATAAACAGTAATACAAGGGGTGTTATGAG
CCATATTCAACGGGAAACGTCGAGGCCGCGATTAAATTCCAACATGGATGCTGATTTATATGGGTATAAA
TGGGCTCGCGATAATGTCGGGCAATCAGGTGCGACAATCTATCGCTTGTATGGGAAGCCCGATGCGCCAG
AGTTGTTTCTGAAACATGGCAAAGGTAGCGTTGCCAATGATGTTACAGATGAGATGGTCAGACTAAACTG
GCTGACGGAATTTATGCCTCTTCCGACCATCAAGCATTTTATCCGTACTCCTGATGATGCATGGTTACTC
ACCACTGCGATCCCCGGAAAAACAGCATTCCAGGTATTAGAAGAATATCCTGATTCAGGTGAAAATATTG
TTGATGCGCTGGCAGTGTTCCTGCGCCGGTTGCATTCGATTCCTGTTTGTAATTGTCCTTTTAACAGCGA
TCGCGTATTTCGTCTCGCTCAGGCGCAATCACGAATGAATAACGGTTTGGTTGATGCGAGTGATTTTGAT
GACGAGCGTAATGGCTGGCCTGTTGAACAAGTCTGGAAAGAAATGCATAAACTTTTGCCATTCTCACCGG
ATTCAGTCGTCACTCATGGTGATTTCTCACTTGATAACCTTATTTTTGACGAGGGGAAATTAATAGGTTG
TATTGATGTTGGACGAGTCGGAATCGCAGACCGATACCAGGATCTTGCCATCCTATGGAACTGCCTCGGT
GAGTTTTCTCCTTCATTACAGAAACGGCTTTTTCAAAAATATGGTATTGATAATCCTGATATGAATAAAT
TGCAGTTTCATTTGATGCTCGATGAGTTTTTCTAATCAGAATTGGTTAATTGGTTGTAACACTGGCAGAG
CATTACGCTGACTTGACGGGACGGCGCAAGCTCATGACCAAAATCCCTTAACGTGAGTTACGCGTCGTTC
CACTGAGCGTCAGACCCCGTAGAAAAGATCAAAGGATCTTCTTGAGATCCTTTTTTTCTGCGCGTAATCT
GCTGCTTGCAAACAAAAAAACCACCGCTACCAGCGGTGGTTTGTTTGCCGGATCAAGAGCTACCAACTCT
TTTTCCGAAGGTAACTGGCTTCAGCAGAGCGCAGATACCAAATACTGTCCTTCTAGTGTAGCCGTAGTTA
GGCCACCACTTCAAGAACTCTGTAGCACCGCCTACATACCTCGCTCTGCTAATCCTGTTACCAGTGGCTG
CTGCCAGTGGCGATAAGTCGTGTCTTACCGGGTTGGACTCAAGACGATAGTTACCGGATAAGGCGCAGCG
GTCGGGCTGAACGGGGGGTTCGTGCACACAGCCCAGCTTGGAGCGAACGACCTACACCGAACTGAGATAC
CTACAGCGTGAGCATTGAGAAAGCGCCACGCTTCCCGAAGGGAGAAAGGCGGACAGGTATCCGGTAAGCG
GCAGGGTCGGAACAGGAGAGCGCACGAGGGAGCTTCCAGGGGGAAACGCCTGGTATCTTTATAGTCCTGT
CGGGTTTCGCCACCTCTGACTTGAGCGTCGATTTTTGTGATGCTCGTCAGGGGGGCGGAGCCTATGGAAA
AACGCCAGCAACGCGGCCTTTTTACGGTTCCTGGCCTTTTGCTGGCCTTTTGCTCACATGTTCTTTCCTG
CGTTATCCCCTGATTCTGTGGATAACCGTATTACCGCCTTTGAGTGAGCTGATACCGCTCGCCGCAGCCG
AACGACCGAGCGCAGCGAGTCAGTGAGCGAGGAAGCGGAAGAGCGCCCAATACGCAAACCGCCTCTCCCC
GCGCGTTGGCCGATTCATTAATGCAGCTGGCACGACAGGTTTCCCGACTGGAAAGCGGGCAGTGAGCGCA
ACGCAATTAATACGCGTACCGCTAGCCAGGAAGAGTTTGTAGAAACGCAAAAAGGCCATCCGTCAGGATG
GCCTTCTGCTTAGTTTGATGCCTGGCAGTTTATGGCGGGCGTCCTGCCCGCCACCCTCCGGGCCGTTGCT
TCACAACGTTCAAATCCGCTCCCGGCGGATTTGTCCTACTCAGGAGAGCGTTCACCGACAAACAACAGAT
AAAACGAAAGGCCCAGTCTTCCGACTGAGCCTTTCGTTTTATTTGATGCCTGGCAGTTCCCTACTCTCGC
GTTAACGCTAGCATGGATGTTTTCCCAGTCACGACGTTGTAAAACGACGGCCAGTCTTAAGCTCGGGCCC
