>Addgene plasmid #27825 | pUT1441-HQ858743 | addgene partial sequence | sequence record 34115 | 27825 with M13pUC-fwd
ATAATGATTTTATTTTGACTGATAGTGACCTGTTCGTTGCAACAAATTGATGAGCAATGCTTTTTTATAA
TGCCAACTTTGTACAAAAAAGCAGGCTCCGCGGCCGCCTTGTTTAACTTTAAGAAGGAGCCCTTCACCAT
GGATGCCTCCTACCGCCGCGCCGGTGCCGGAAGCGGTTCTGCTCCCCGCTCCGTCGAGGACATCTACAAG
GACTACCGCGCCCGCCGCTCCGCCGTCCTCCGCGCCCTCACCCACGACGTCGAGGAGTTCTACGCGCTGT
GCGATCCAGAGAAGGAGAACCTGTGCCTATACGGGTACGCAAACGAAGCGTGGGAGGTGGCGCTGCCGGC
GGAGGAGGTGCCCACGGAGCTGCCGGAGCCTGCGCTCGGGATCAACTTCGCGCGCGACGGGATGAACCGT
CGCGACTGGCTCGCGCTCGTCGCCGTCCACTCCGACTCGTGGCTCATATCCGTCGCATTCTACTACGCCG
CGCGGCTCAACCGAAGTGATCGGAAGCGTTTGTTTGGCATGATGAATGACCTGCCAACTGTTTTTGAAGT
CGTCTCCGGTGGTGTGAAGCAATCTAAGGAAAGGGACAGATCCGGTACTGACAACAGTGGTAGAAATAAA
CTGTCAGCAAAGCAAACAAGCGAGCCACGGTTAGAAAATAATGCCAGGGAGCCTGACGAGGGCTACGATG
AAGACGACGGCTACCACAGCGAAACCTTGTGCGGGACATGTGGTGGAATATACAGCGCAGACGA
